>Addgene plasmid #169833 | pMXS-IRES-BLAST flag-CAD delta Loop1 and Loop2 | addgene full sequence | sequence record 339176 | Addgene NGS Result
ACCTCCTCGTTCGACCCCGCCTCGATCCTCCCTTTATCCAGCCCTCACTCCTTCTCTAGGCGCCCCCATA
TGGCCATATGAGATCTTATATGGGGCACCCCCGCCCCTTGTAAACTTCCCTGACCCTGACATGACAAGAG
TTACTAACAGCCCCTCTCTCCAAGCTCACTTACAGGCTCTCTACTTAGTCCAGCACGAAGTCTGGAGACC
TCTGGCGGCAGCCTACCAAGAACAACTGGACCGACCGGTGGTACCTCACCCTTACCGAGTCGGCGACACA
GTGTGGGTCCGCCGACACCAGACTAAGAACCTAGAACCTCGCTGGAAAGGACCTTACACAGTCCTGCTGA
CCACCCCCACCGCCCTCAAAGTAGACGGCATCGCAGCTTGGATACACGCCGCCCACGTGAAGGCTGCCGA
CCCCGGGGGTGGACCATCCTCTAGACTGCCGGATCTAGCTAGTTAATTAAGGATCCATGGCGGCCCTAGT
GTTGGAGGACGGGTCGGTCCTGCGGGGCCAGCCCTTTGGGGCCGCCGTGTCGACTGCCGGGGAAGTGGTG
TTTCAAACCGGCATGGTCGGCTACCCCGAGGCCCTCACTGATCCCTCCTACAAGGCACAGATCTTAGTGC
TCACCTATCCTCTGATCGGCAACTATGGCATCCCCCCAGATGAAATGGATGAGTTCGGTCTCTGCAAGTG
GTTTGAATCCTCGGGCATCCACGTAGCAGCACTGGTAGTGGGAGAGTGCTGTCCTACTCCCAGCCACTGG
AGTGCCACCCGCACCCTGCATGAGTGGCTGCAGCAGCATGGCATCCCTGGCTTGCAAGGAGTAGACACTC
GGGAGCTGACCAAGAAGTTGCGGGAACAGGGGTCTCTGCTGGGGAAGCTGGTCCAGAATGGAACAGAACC
TTCAAGTCTGCCATTCTTGGACCCCAATGCCCGCCCCCTGGTACCAGAGGTCTCCATTAAGACTCCACGG
GTATTCAATACAGGGGGTGCCCCTCGGATCCTTGCTTTGGACTGTGGCCTCAAGTATAATCAGATCCGAT
GCCTCTGCCAGCGTGGGGCTGAGGTCACTGTGGTACCCTGGGACCATGCACTAGACAGCCAAGAGTATGA
GGGTCTCTTCTTAAGTAATGGGCCTGGTGACCCTGCCTCCTATCCCAGTGTCGTATCCACACTGAGCCGT
GTTTTATCTGAGCCTAATCCCCGACCTGTCTTTGGGATCTGCCTGGGACACCAGCTATTGGCCTTAGCCA
TTGGGGCCAAGACTTACAAGATGAGATATGGGAACCGAGGCCATAACCAGCCCTGCTTGTTGGTGGGCTC
TGGGCGCTGCTTTCTGACATCCCAGAACCATGGGTTTGCTGTGGAGACAGACTCACTGCCAGCAGACTGG
GCTCCTCTCTTCACCAACGCCAATGATGGTTCCAATGAAGGCATTGTGCACAACAGCTTGCCTTTCTTCA
GTGTCCAGTTTCACCCAGAGCACCAAGCTGGCCCTTCAGATATGGAACTGCTTTTCGATATCTTTCTGGA
AACTGTGAAAGAGGCCACAGCTGGGAACCCTGGGGGCCAGACAGTTAGAGAGCGGCTGACTGAGCGCCTC
TGTCCCCCTGGGATTCCCACTCCCGGCTCTGGACTTCCACCACCACGAAAGGTTCTGATCCTGGGCTCAG
GGGGCCTCTCCATTGGCCAAGCTGGAGAATTTGACTACTCGGGCTCTCAGGCAATTAAGGCCCTGAAGGA
GGAAAACATCCAGACGTTGCTGATCAACCCCAATATTGCCACAGTGCAGACCTCCCAGGGGCTGGCCGAC
AAGGTCTATTTTCTTCCCATAACACCTCATTATGTAACCCAGGTGATACGTAATGAACGCCCCGATGGTG
TGTTACTGACTTTTGGGGGCCAGACTGCTCTGAACTGTGGTGTGGAGCTGACCAAGGCCGGGGTGCTGGC
TCGGTATGGGGTCCGGGTCCTGGGCACACCAGTGGAGACCATTGAGCTGACCGAGGATCGACGGGCCTTT
GCTGCCAGAATGGCAGAGATCGGAGAGCATGTGGCCCCGAGCGAGGCAGCAAATTCTCTTGAACAGGCCC
AGGCAGCCGCTGAACGGCTGGGGTACCCTGTGCTAGTGCGTGCAGCCTTTGCCCTGGGTGGCCTGGGCTC
TGGCTTTGCCTCTAACAGGGAGGAGCTCTCTGCTCTCGTGGCCCCAGCTTTTGCCCATACCAGCCAAGTG
CTAGTAGACAAGTCTCTGAAGGGATGGAAGGAGATTGAGTACGAGGTGGTGAGAGACGCCTATGGCAACT
GTGTCACGGTGTGTAACATGGAGAACTTGGACCCACTGGGCATCCACACTGGTGAGTCCATAGTGGTGGC
CCCTAGCCAGACACTGAATGACAGGGAGTATCAGCTCCTGAGGCAGACAGCTATCAAGGTGACCCAGCAC
CTGGGAATTGTTGGGGAGTGCAATGTGCAGTATGCCTTGAACCCTGAGTCTGAGCAGTATTACATCATTG
AAGTGAATGCCAGGCTCTCTCGCAGCTCTGCCCTGGCCAGTAAGGCCACAGGTTATCCACTGGCTTATGT
GGCAGCCAAGCTAGCATTGGGCATCCCTTTGCCTGAGCTCAGGAACTCTGTGACAGGGGGTACAGCAGCC
TTTGAACCCAGCGTGGATTATTGTGTGGTGAAGATTCCTCGATGGGACCTTAGCAAGTTCCTGCGAGTCA
GCACAAAGATTGGGAGCTGCATGAAGAGCGTTGGTGAAGTCATGGGCATTGGGCGTTCATTTGAGGAGGC
CTTCCAGAAGGCCCTGCGCATGGTGGATGAGAACTGTGTGGGCTTTGATCACACAGTGAAACCAGTCAGC
GATATGGAGTTGGAGACTCCAACAGATAAGCGGATTTTTGTGGTGGCAGCTGCTTTGTGGGCTGGTTATT
CAGTGGACCGCCTGTATGAGCTCACACGCATCGACCGCTGGTTCCTGCACCGAATGAAGCGTATCATCGC
ACATGCCCAGCTGCTAGAACAACACCGTGGACAGCCTTTGCCGCCAGACCTGCTGCAACAGGCCAAGTGT
CTTGGCTTCTCAGACAAACAGATTGCCCTTGCAGTTCTGAGCACAGAGCTGGCTGTTCGCAAGCTGCGTC
AGGAACTGGGGATCTGTCCAGCAGTGAAACAGATTGACACAGTTGCAGCTGAGTGGCCAGCCCAGACAAA
TTACCTATACCTAACGTATTGGGGCACCACCCATGACCTCACCTTTCGAACACCTCATGTCCTAGTCCTT
GGCTCTGGCGTCTACCGTATTGGCTCTAGCGTTGAATTTGACTGGTGTGCTGTAGGCTGCATCCAGCAGC
TCCGAAAGATGGGATATAAGACCATCATGGTGAACTATAACCCAGAGACAGTCAGCACCGACTATGACAT
GTGTGATCGACTCTACTTTGATGAGATCTCTTTTGAGGTGGTGATGGACATCTATGAGCTCGAGAACCCT
GAAGGTGTGATCCTATCCATGGGTGGACAGCTGCCCAACAACATGGCCATGGCGTTGCATCGGCAGCAGT
GCCGGGTGCTGGGCACCTCCCCTGAAGCCATTGACTCGGCTGAGAACCGTTTCAAGTTTTCCCGGCTCCT
TGACACCATTGGTATCAGCCAGCCTCAGTGGAGGGAGCTCAGTGACCTCGAGTCTGCTCGCCAATTCTGC
CAGACCGTGGGGTACCCCTGTGTGGTGCGCCCCTCCTATGTGCTGAGCGGTGCTGCTATGAATGTGGCCT
ACACGGATGGAGACCTGGAGCGCTTCCTGAGCAGCGCAGCAGCCGTCTCCAAAGAGCATCCCGTGGTCAT
CTCCAAGTTCATCCAGGAGGCTAAGGAGATTGACGTGGATGCCGTGGCCTCTGATGGTGTGGTGGCAGCC
ATCGCCATCTCTGAGCATGTGGAGAATGCAGGTGTGCATTCAGGTGATGCGACGCTGGTGACCCCCCCAC
AAGATATCACTGCCAAAACCCTGGAGCGGATCAAAGCCATTGTGCATGCTGTGGGCCAGGAGCTACAGGT
CACAGGACCCTTCAATCTGCAGCTCATTGCCAAGGATGACCAGCTGAAAGTTATTGAATGCAACGTACGT
GTCTCTCGCTCCTTCCCCTTCGTTTCCAAGACACTGGGTGTGGACCTAGTAGCCTTGGCCACGCGGGTCA
TCATGGGGGAAGAAGTGGAACCTGTGGGGCTAATGACTGGTTCTGGAGTTGTGGGAGTAAAGGTGCCTCA
GTTCTCCTTCTCCCGCTTGGCGGGTGCTGACGTGGTGTTGGGTGTGGAAATGACCAGTACTGGGGAGGTG
GCCGGCTTTGGGGAGAGCCGCTGTGAGGCATACCTCAAGGCCATGCTAAGCACTGGCTTTAAGATCCCCA
AGAAGAATATCCTGCTGACCATTGGCAGCTATAAGAACAAAAGCGAGCTGCTCCCAACTGTGCGGCTACT
GGAGAGCCTGGGCTACAGCCTCTATGCCAGTCTCGGCACAGCTGACTTCTACACTGAGCATGGCGTCAAG
GTAACAGCTGTGGACTGGCACCAGCGGAGCATCCTGGAGCAGCTAGCTGAGAAAAACTTTGAGCTGGTGA
TTAACCTGTCAATGTTTGTCACCAAGGGCTACCGCACCCGACGCTTGGCCGCTGACTTCTCCGTGCCCCT
AATCATCGATATCAAGTGCACCAAACTCTTTGTGGAGGCCCTAGGCCAGATCGGGCCAGCCCCTCCTTTG
AAGGTGCATGTTGACTGTATGACCTCCCAAAAGCTTGTGCGACTGCCGGGATTGATTGATGTCCATGTGC
ACCTGCGGGAACCAGGTGGGACACATAAGGAGGACTTTGCTTCAGGCACAGCCGCTGCCCTGGCTGGGGG
TATCACCATGGTGTGTGCCATGCCTAATACCCGGCCCCCCATCATTGACGCCCCTGCTCTGGCCCTGGCC
CAGAAGCTGGCAGAGGCTGGCGCCCGGTGCGACTTTGCGCTATTCCTTGGGGCCTCGTCTGAAAATGCAG
GAACCTTGGGCACCGTGGCCGGGTCTGCAGCCGGGCTGAAGCTTTACCTCAATGAGACCTTCTCTGAGCT
GCGGCTGGACAGCGTGGTCCAGTGGATGGAGCATTTCGAGACATGGCCCTCCCACCTCCCCATTGTGGCT
CACGCGGAGCAGCAAACCGTGGCTGCTGTCCTCATGGTGGCTCAGCTCACTCAGCGCTCAGTGCACATAT
GTCACGTGGCACGGAAGGAGGAGATCCTGCTAATTAAAGCTGCAAAGGCACGGGGCTTGCCAGTGACCTG
CGAGGTGGCTCCCCACCACCTGTTCCTAAGCCATGATGACCTGGAGCGCCTGGGGCCTGGGAAGGGGGAG
GTCCGGCCTGAGCTTGGCTCCCGCCAGGATGTGGAAGCCCTGTGGGAGAACATGGCTGTCATCGACTGCT
TTGCCTCAGACCATGCTCCCCATACCTTGGAGGAGAAGTGTGGGTCCAGGCCCCCACCTGGGTTCCCAGG
GTTAGAGACCATGCTGCCACTACTCCTGACGGCTGTAAGCGAGGGCCGGCTCAGCCTGGACGACCTGCTG
CAGCGATTGCACCACAATCCTCGGCGCATCTTTCACCTGCCTCCGCAGGAGGACACCTATGTGGAGGTGG
ATCTGGAGCATGAGTGGACAATTCCCAGCCACATGCCCTTCTCCAAGGCCCACTGGACACCTTTTGAAGG
GCAGAAAGTGAAGGGCACCGTCCGCCGTGTGGTCCTGCGAGGGGAGGTTGCCTATATCGATGGGCAGGTT
CTGGTACCCCCGGGCTATGGACAGGATGTACGGAAGTGGCCACAGGGGGCTGTTCCTCAGCTCCCACCCT
CAGCCCCTGCCACTAGTGAGATGACCACGACACCTGAAAGACCCCGCCGTGGCATCCCAGGGCTTCCTGA
TGGCCGCTTCCATCTGCCGCCCCGAATCCATCGAGCCTCCGACCCAGGTTTGCCAGCTGAGGAGCCAAAG
GAGAAGTCCTCTCGGAAGGTAGCCGAGCCAGAGCTGATGGGAACCCCTGATGGCACCTGCTACCCTCCAC
CACCAGTACCGAGACAGGCATCTCCCCAGAACCTGGGGACCCCTGGCTTGCTGCACCCCCAGACCTCACC
CCTGCTGCACTCATTAGTGGGCCAACATATCCTGTCCGTCCAGCAGTTCACCAAGGATCAGATGTCTCAC
CTGTTCAATGTGGCACACACACTGCGTATGATGGTGCAGAAGGAGCGGAGCCTCGACATCCTGAAGGGGA
AGGTCATGGCCTCCATGTTCTATGAAGTGAGCACACGGACCAGCAGCTCCTTTGCAGCAGCCATGGCCCG
GCTGGGAGGTGCTGTGCTCAGCTTCTCGGAAGCCACATCGTCCGTCCAGAAGGGCGAATCCCTGGCTGAC
TCCGTGCAGACCATGAGCTGCTATGCCGACGTCGTCGTGCTCCGGCACCCCCAGCCTGGAGCAGTGGAGC
TGGCCGCCAAGCACTGCCGGAGGCCAGTGATCAATGCTGGGGATGGGGTCGGAGAGCACCCCACCCAGGC
CCTGCTGGACATCTTCACCATCCGTGAGGAGCTGGGAACTGTCAATGGCATGACGATCACGATGGTGGGT
GACCTGAAGCACGGACGCACAGTACATTCCCTGGCCTGCCTGCTCACCCAGTATCGTGTCAGCCTGCGCT
ACGTGGCACCTCCCAGCCTGCGCATGCCACCCACTGTGCGGGCCTTCGTGGCCTCCCGCGGCACCAAGCA
GGAGGAATTCGAGAGCATTGAGGAGGCGCTGCCTGACACTGATGTGCTCTACATGACTCGAATCCAGAAG
GAACGATTTGGCTCTACCCAGGAGTACGAAGCTTGCTTTGGTCAGTTCATCCTCACTCCCCACATCATGA
CCCGGGCCAAGAAGAAGATGGTGGTGATGCACCCGATGCCCCGTGTCAACGAGATAAGCGTGGAAGTGGA
CTCGGATCCCCGCGCAGCCTACTTCCGCCAGGCTGAGAACGGCATGTACATCCGCATGGCTCTGTTAGCC
ACCGTGCTGGGCCGTTTCGACTACAAAGACGATGACGACAAGTAGGAATTCCTGCAGGCCTCGAGGGCCG
GCGCGCCGCGGCCGCTACGTAAATTCCGCCCCCCCCCCCCCTCTCCCTCCCCCCCCCCTAACGTTACTGG
CCGAAGCCGCTTGGAATAAGGCCGGTGTGCGTTTGTCTATATGTTATTTTCCACCATATTGCCGTCTTTT
GGCAATGTGAGGGCCCGGAAACCTGGCCCTGTCTTCTTGACGAGCATTCCTAGGGGTCTTTCCCCTCTCG
CCAAAGGAATGCAAGGTCTGTTGAATGTCGTGAAGGAAGCAGTTCCTCTGGAAGCTTCTTGAAGACAAAC
AACGTCTGTAGCGACCCTTTGCAGGCAGCGGAACCCCCCACCTGGCGACAGGTGCCTCTGCGGCCAAAAG
CCACGTGTATAAGATACACCTGCAAAGGCGGCACAACCCCAGTGCCACGTTGTGAGTTGGATAGTTGTGG
AAAGAGTCAAATGGCTCTCCTCAAGCGTATTCAACAAGGGGCTGAAGGATGCCCAGAAGGTACCCCATTG
TATGGGATCTGATCTGGGGCCTCGGTGCACATGCTTTACATGTGTTTAGTCGAGGTTAAAAAAACGTCTA
GGCCCCCCGAACCACGGGGACGTGGTTTTCCTTTGAAAAACACGATGATAATATGGCCACAACCATGGTT
CCTTTGTCTCAAGAAGAATCCACCCTCATTGAAAGAGCAACGGCTACAATCAACAGCATCCCCATCTCTG
AAGACTACAGCGTCGCCAGCGCAGCTCTCTCTAGCGACGGCCGCATCTTCACTGGTGTCAATGTATATCA
TTTTACTGGGGGACCTTGTGCAGAACTCGTGGTGCTGGGCACTGCTGCTGCTGCGGCAGCTGGCAACCTG
ACTTGTATCGTCGCGATCGGAAATGAGAACAGGGGCATCTTGAGCCCCTGCGGACGGTGCCGACAGGTGC
TTCTCGATCTGCATCCTGGGATCAAAGCCATAGTGAAGGACAGTGATGGACAGCCGACGGCAGTTGGGAT
TCGTGAATTGCTGCCCTCTGGTTATGTGTGGGAGGGCTAAGTCGACGATAAAATAAAAGATTTTATTTAG
TCTCCAGAAAAAGGGGGGAATGAAAGACCCCACCTGTAGGTTTGGCAAGCTAGCTTAAGTAACGCCATTT
TGCAAGGCATGGAAAAATACATAACTGAGAATAGAGAAGTTCAGATCAAGGTCAGGAACAGATGGAACAG
CTGAATATGGGCCAAACAGGATATCTGTGGTAAGCAGTTCCTGCCCCGGCTCAGGGCCAAGAACAGATGG
AACAGCTGAATATGGGCCAAACAGGATATCTGTGGTAAGCAGTTCCTGCCCCGGCTCAGGGCCAAGAACA
GATGGTCCCCAGATGCGGTCCAGCCCTCAGCAGTTTCTAGAGAACCATCAGATGTTTCCAGGGTGCCCCA
AGGACCTGAAATGACCCTGTGCCTTATTTGAACTAACCAATCAGTTCGCTTCTCGCTTCTGTTCGCGCGC
TTCTGCTCCCCGAGCTCAATAAAAGAGCCCACAACCCCTCACTCGGGGCGCCAGTCCTCCGATTGACTGA
GTCGCCCGGGTACCCGTGTATCCAATAAACCCTCTTGCAGTTGCATCCGACTTGTGGTCTCGCTGTTCCT
TGGGAGGGTCTCCTCTGAGTGATTGACTACCCGTCAGCGGGGGTCTTTCACATGCAGCATGTATCAAAAT
TAATTTGGTTTTTTTTCTTAAGTATTTACATTAAATGGCCATAGTTGCATTAATGAATCGGCCAACGCGC
GGGGAGAGGCGGTTTGCGTATTGGGCGCTCTTCCGCTTCCTCGCTCACTGACTCGCTGCGCTCGGTCGTT
CGGCTGCGGCGAGCGGTATCAGCTCACTCAAAGGCGGTAATACGGTTATCCACAGAATCAGGGGATAACG
CAGGAAAGAACATGTGAGCAAAAGGCCAGCAAAAGGCCAGGAACCGTAAAAAGGCCGCGTTGCTGGCGTT
TTTCCATAGGCTCCGCCCCCCTGACGAGCATCACAAAAATCGACGCTCAAGTCAGAGGTGGCGAAACCCG
ACAGGACTATAAAGATACCAGGCGTTTCCCCCTGGAAGCTCCCTCGTGCGCTCTCCTGTTCCGACCCTGC
CGCTTACCGGATACCTGTCCGCCTTTCTCCCTTCGGGAAGCGTGGCGCTTTCTCATAGCTCACGCTGTAG
GTATCTCAGTTCGGTGTAGGTCGTTCGCTCCAAGCTGGGCTGTGTGCACGAACCCCCCGTTCAGCCCGAC
CGCTGCGCCTTATCCGGTAACTATCGTCTTGAGTCCAACCCGGTAAGACACGACTTATCGCCACTGGCAG
CAGCCACTGGTAACAGGATTAGCAGAGCGAGGTATGTAGGCGGTGCTACAGAGTTCTTGAAGTGGTGGCC
TAACTACGGCTACACTAGAAGAACAGTATTTGGTATCTGCGCTCTGCTGAAGCCAGTTACCTTCGGAAAA
AGAGTTGGTAGCTCTTGATCCGGCAAACAAACCACCGCTGGTAGCGGTGGTTTTTTTGTTTGCAAGCAGC
AGATTACGCGCAGAAAAAAAGGATCTCAAGAAGATCCTTTGATCTTTTCTACGGGGTCTGACGCTCAGTG
GAACGAAAACTCACGTTAAGGGATTTTGGTCATGAGATTATCAAAAAGGATCTTCACCTAGATCCTTTTG
CGGCCGGCCGCAAATCAATCTAAAGTATATATGAGTAAACTTGGTCTGACAGTTACCAATGCTTAATCAG
TGAGGCACCTATCTCAGCGATCTGTCTATTTCGTTCATCCATAGTTGCCTGACTCCCCGTCGTGTAGATA
ACTACGATACGGGAGGGCTTACCATCTGGCCCCAGTGCTGCAATGATACCGCGAGACCCACGCTCACCGG
CTCCAGATTTATCAGCAATAAACCAGCCAGCCGGAAGGGCCGAGCGCAGAAGTGGTCCTGCAACTTTATC
CGCCTCCATCCAGTCTATTAATTGTTGCCGGGAAGCTAGAGTAAGTAGTTCGCCAGTTAATAGTTTGCGC
AACGTTGTTGCCATTGCTACAGGCATCGTGGTGTCACGCTCGTCGTTTGGTATGGCTTCATTCAGCTCCG
GTTCCCAACGATCAAGGCGAGTTACATGATCCCCCATGTTGTGCAAAAAAGCGGTTAGCTCCTTCGGTCC
TCCGATCGTTGTCAGAAGTAAGTTGGCCGCAGTGTTATCACTCATGGTTATGGCAGCACTGCATAATTCT
CTTACTGTCATGCCATCCGTAAGATGCTTTTCTGTGACTGGTGAGTACTCAACCAAGTCATTCTGAGAAT
AGTGTATGCGGCGACCGAGTTGCTCTTGCCCGGCGTCAATACGGGATAATACCGCGCCACATAGCAGAAC
TTTAAAAGTGCTCATCATTGGAAAACGTTCTTCGGGGCGAAAACTCTCAAGGATCTTACCGCTGTTGAGA
TCCAGTTCGATGTAACCCACTCGTGCACCCAACTGATCTTCAGCATCTTTTACTTTCACCAGCGTTTCTG
GGTGAGCAAAAACAGGAAGGCAAAATGCCGCAAAAAAGGGAATAAGGGCGACACGGAAATGTTGAATACT
CATACTCTTCCTTTTTCAATATTATTGAAGCATTTATCAGGGTTATTGTCTCATGAGCGGATACATATTT
GAATGTATTTAGAAAAATAAACAAATAGGGGTTCCGCGCACATTTCCCCGAAAAGTGCCACCTGCATAAT
GAAAGACCCCACCTGTAGGTTTGGCAAGCTAGCTTAAGTAACGCCATTTTGCAAGGCATGGAAAAATACA
TAACTGAGAATAGAAAAGTTCAGATCAAGGTCAGGAACAGATGGAACAGCTGAATATGGGCCAAACAGGA
TATCTGTGGTAAGCAGTTCCTGCCCCGGCTCAGGGCCAAGAACAGATGGAACAGCTGAATATGGGCCAAA
CAGGATATCTGTGGTAAGCAGTTCCTGCCCCGGCTCAGGGCCAAGAACAGATGGTCCCCAGATGCGGTCC
AGCCCTCAGCAGTTTCTAGAGAACCATCAGATGTTTCCAGGGTGCCCCAAGGACCTGAAATGACCCTGTG
CCTTATTTGAACTAACCAATCAGTTCGCTTCTCGCTTCTGTTCGCGCGCTTCTGCTCCCCGAGCTCAATA
AAAGAGCCCACAACCCCTCACTCGGCGCGCCAGTCCTCCGATTGACTGAGTCGCCCGGGTACCCGTGTAT
CCAATAAACCCTCTTGCAGTTGCATCCGACTTGTGGTCTCGCTGTTCCTTGGGAGGGTCTCCTCTGAGTG
ATTGACTACCCGTCAGCGGGGGTCTTTCATTTGGGGGCTCGTCCGGGATCGGGAGACCCCTGCCCAGGGA
CCACCGACCCACCACCGGGAGGTAAGCTGGCCAGCAACTTATCTGTGTCTGTCCGATTGTCTAGTGTCTA
TGACTGATTTTATGCGCCTGCGTCGGTACTAGTTAGCTAACTAGCTCTGTATCTGGCGGACCCGTGGTGG
AACTGACGAGTTCGGAACACCCGGCCGCAACCCTGGGAGACGTCCCAGGGACTTCGGGGGCCGTTTTTGT
GGCCCGACCTGAGTCCAAAAATCCCGATCGTTTTGGACTCTTTGGTGCACCCCCCTAATAGGAGGGATAT
GTGGTTCTGGTAGGAGACGAGAACCTAAAACAGTTCCCGCCTCCGTCTGAATTTTTGCTTTCGGTTTGGG
ACCGAAGCCGCGCCGCGCGTCTTGTCTGCTGCAGCATCGTTCTGTGTTGTCTCTGTCTGACTGTGTTTCT
GTATTTGTCTGAAAATTAGGGCCAGACTGTTACCACTCCCTTAAGTTTGACCTTAGGTCACTGGAAAGAT
GTCGAGCGGATCGCTCACAACCAGTCGGTAGATGTCAAGAAGAGACGTTGGGTTACCTTCTGCTCTGCAG
AATGGCCAACCTTTAACGTCGGATGGCCGCGAGACGGCACCTTTAACCGAGACCTCATCACCCAGGTTAA
GATCAAGGTCTTTTCACCTGGCCCGCATGGACACCCAGACCAGGTCCCCTACATCGTGACCTGGGAAGCC
TTGGCTTTTGACCCCCCTCCCTGGGTCAAGCCCTTTGTACACCCTAAGCCTCCGCCTCCTCTTCCTCCAT
CCGCCCCGTCTCTCCCCCTTGA
Features (pLannotate 1.2.2; 14 found; start..end, strand, type, name):
     74..448     +  misc_feature   pol region: Moloney murine leukemia virus (MMLV) pol region containing the splice acceptor site
    477..7088    +  CDS            CAD: PYR1_HUMAN - Experimental evidence at protein level: Swiss-Prot protein existence level 1. This protein is a 'fusion' protein encoding four enzymatic activities of the pyrimidine pathway (GATase, CPSase, ATCase and DHOase). From Homo sapiens (Human).
   7289..7751    +  misc_feature   IRES: internal ribosome entry site (IRES) of the encephalomyocarditis virus (EMCV)
   7771..8160    +  CDS            BSD: blasticidin S deaminase; Aspergillus terreus BSD; confers resistance to blasticidin
   8209..8330    +  LTR            3' LTR (ΔU3) (fragment): self-inactivating 3' long terminal repeat (LTR) from Moloney murine leukemia virus
   8331..8800    +  LTR            LTR: long terminal repeat from Moloney murine leukemia virus
   8866..8918    -  CDS            lacI (fragment): lac repressor; lacI; The lac repressor binds to the lac operator to inhibit transcription in E. coli. This inhibition can be relieved by adding lactose or isopropyl-β-D-thiogalactopyranoside (IPTG).
   9101..9689    -  rep_origin     ori: high-copy-number ColE1/pMB1/pBR322/pUC origin of replication
   9853..10713   -  CDS            AmpR: β-lactamase; bla; confers resistance to ampicillin, carbenicillin, and related antibiotics
  10714..10818   -  promoter       AmpR promoter: bla
  10848..11441   +  LTR            LTR: long terminal repeat from Moloney murine leukemia virus
  11504..11703   +  misc_feature   MMLV Ψ: packaging signal of Moloney murine leukemia virus (MMLV)
  11755..11843   +  misc_feature   MESV Ψ (fragment): packaging signal of murine embryonic stem cell virus
  11920..64      +  CDS            gag (truncated) (across the origin): truncated Moloney murine leukemia virus (MMLV) gag gene lacking the start codon
