[The description below was written by a language model from this plasmid's Addgene catalogue record and pLannotate feature annotations shown in this document.]
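Description:
pMXS-IRES-BLAST flag-CAD delta Loop1 and Loop2 is a Moloney murine leukemia virus-based retroviral expression vector of about 12.3 kb for stable expression of a mutant human CAD in mammalian cells. It is maintained in E. coli through a high-copy ColE1/pUC-type origin and an ampicillin resistance gene (β-lactamase with its own promoter). The viral portion consists of a 5′ MMLV LTR, the Ψ packaging signal with an extended packaging region that includes a truncated, start-codon-less gag, a pol fragment carrying the splice acceptor, and a 3′ LTR. No separate internal promoter is annotated, so transcription of the payload is presumably driven by the 5′ LTR, as is usual for pMXs vectors. Because gag, pol and env functions are absent, the vector must be supplied with these in trans by packaging cells to produce infectious particles.

The insert, roughly 6.7 kb, encodes CAD, the multifunctional enzyme combining the glutamine amidotransferase, carbamoyl-phosphate synthetase, aspartate transcarbamylase and dihydroorotase activities of de novo pyrimidine synthesis. This version lacks two loops in the allosteric domain (residues F1366–P1376 and R1398–S1407) and, according to the record, carries a C-terminal Flag tag for detection, although the tag is not separately annotated in the feature table. Silent changes near the start of the coding sequence remove the PAM of an sgRNA target site, making the cDNA resistant to Cas9 cutting, which suits re-expression in cells whose endogenous CAD has been disrupted. Downstream, an EMCV IRES links translation of blasticidin S deaminase to the same transcript, so blasticidin selection enriches for CAD-expressing cells. The construct was made to study allosteric regulation of CAD and its effect on pyrimidine synthesis during the cell cycle.
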