Addgene plasmid #169833: pMXS-IRES-BLAST flag-CAD delta Loop1 and Loop2
Purpose: Expresses C-terminal flag-tagged CAD with deletion of amino acids R1398 - S1407 and F1366 - P1376 in allosteric domain
Depositing lab: Richard Possemato. Depositing organization: NYU Grossman School of Medicine. Publication: Allosteric regulation of CAD modulates de novo pyrimidine synthesis during the cell cycle. Shin J, Mir H, Khurram MA, Fujihara KM, Dynlacht BD, Cardozo TJ, Possemato R. Nat Metab. 2023 Feb 6. doi: 10.1038/s42255-023-00735-9. PubMed 36747088.
Backbone
  Vector backbone: pMXS-IRES-BLAST
  Backbone size w/o insert (bp): 5600
  Total vector size (bp): 12300
  Vector type: Mammalian Expression, Retroviral
  Selectable markers: Blasticidin
Growth in bacteria
  Bacterial resistance: Ampicillin, 100 μg/mL
  Growth temperature: 37°C
  Growth strain: NEB Stable
  Copy number: High Copy
Gene/Insert
  Gene/Insert name: CAD (alt name: carbamoyl-phosphate synthetase 2, aspartate transcarbamylase, and dihydroorotase)
  Species: H. sapiens (human)
  Insert size (bp): 6700
  Mutation: Deletions of amino acids R1398 - S1407 and F1366 - P1376; TCCC -> AGTC silent mutations at nt527-530 eliminating PAM site for sgRNA target sequence 5’-ATTGGGGTCCAAGAATGGCA-3’
  GenBank ID: BC065510.1
  Entrez Gene: CAD (a.k.a. CDG1Z, DEE50, EIEE50, GATD4)
  Tag / fusion protein: Flag tag (C terminal on insert)
Terms and licenses: Academic/Nonprofit Terms; Industry Terms: Not Available to Industry
How to cite: pMXS-IRES-BLAST flag-CAD delta Loop1 and Loop2 was a gift from Richard Possemato (Addgene plasmid # 169833 ; http://n2t.net/addgene:169833 ; RRID:Addgene_169833)
